Addgene plasmid #31898: pPSmOrange-N1
Depositing lab: Vladislav Verkhusha. Depositing organization: Albert Einstein College of Medicine. Publication: A photoswitchable orange-to-far-red fluorescent protein, PSmOrange. Subach OM, Patterson GH, Ting LM, Wang Y, Condeelis JS, Verkhusha VV. Nat Methods. 2011 Jul 31;8(9):771-7. doi: 10.1038/nmeth.1664. PubMed 21804536.
Backbone
  Vector backbone: pN1
  Backbone manufacturer: Clontech
  Vector type: Mammalian Expression
  Selectable markers: Neomycin (select with G418)
Growth in bacteria
  Bacterial resistance: Kanamycin, 50 μg/mL
  Growth temperature: 37°C
  Growth strain: DH5alpha
  Copy number: High Copy
Gene/Insert
  Gene/Insert name: PSmOrange
  Insert size (bp): 711
  Mutation: S21T, Q63L, F100Y, L125M, K166R, P192S (mutations are relative to mOrange but numbering is relative to EGFP)
  Cloning method: Restriction Enzyme; 5′ cloning site AgeI (not destroyed); 3′ cloning site NotI (not destroyed)
  Sequencing primers: 5′ CMV-F; 3′ SV40pA-R
Terms and licenses: Academic/Nonprofit Terms; Industry Terms: Not Available to Industry
How to cite: pPSmOrange-N1 was a gift from Vladislav Verkhusha (Addgene plasmid # 31898 ; http://n2t.net/addgene:31898 ; RRID:Addgene_31898)
