[The description below was written by a language model from this plasmid's Addgene catalogue record and pLannotate feature annotations shown in this document.]
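Description:
pPSmOrange-N1 is a mammalian expression plasmid of about 4.7 kb built on the Clontech N1-type backbone, in which the usual fluorescent protein has been replaced by PSmOrange, a photoswitchable orange-to-far-red variant of the monomeric protein mOrange. The 711 bp mammalian codon-optimized coding sequence sits between retained AgeI and NotI sites. Relative to mOrange it carries the substitutions S21T, Q63L, F100Y, L125M, K166R and P192S, numbered according to EGFP. Transcription is driven by the human cytomegalovirus immediate early enhancer and promoter and terminated by an SV40 polyadenylation signal. A multiple cloning site lies between the promoter and the fluorescent protein. In the N1 layout this allows a gene of interest to be inserted upstream and in frame, producing a fusion with PSmOrange at its C-terminus. Without an insert, the plasmid expresses the fluorescent protein alone.

The plasmid is maintained at high copy in E. coli through a pUC-type ColE1 origin, and it also carries an f1 phage origin for single-stranded DNA production. One Tn5 aminoglycoside phosphotransferase (NeoR/KanR) gene serves both hosts. A bacterial bla-type promoter gives kanamycin resistance in E. coli, while the adjacent SV40 enhancer and early promoter, with an HSV TK polyadenylation signal, gives G418 resistance for selecting stable mammalian lines. The short large T antigen, ble and bGH poly(A) fragments in the automated annotation appear to be backbone remnants or partial matches rather than functional parts. Typical uses would be expressing PSmOrange or PSmOrange-tagged fusion proteins in mammalian cells, where photoconversion from orange to far-red lets a marked population of cells or proteins be followed.
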