Features (pLannotate 1.2.2; 14 found; start..end, strand, type, name):
     61..364     +  enhancer       CMV enhancer: human cytomegalovirus immediate early enhancer
    365..568     +  promoter       CMV promoter: human cytomegalovirus (CMV) immediate early promoter
    591..671     +  misc_feature   MCS: multiple cloning site
    679..1389    +  CDS            PSmOrange: orange to far-red photoswitchable variant of the monomeric fluorescent protein mOrange (Subach et al., 2011) mammalian codon-optimized
   1405..1488    +  CDS            large T antigen (fragment): large T antigen from SV40 (simian virus 40)
   1511..1632    +  polyA_signal   SV40 poly(A) signal: SV40 polyadenylation signal
   1666..2094    -  rep_origin     f1 ori (sequence partly withheld): f1 bacteriophage origin of replication; arrow indicates direction of (+) strand synthesis
   2121..2225    +  promoter       AmpR promoter: bla
   2227..2584    +  promoter       SV40 promoter: SV40 enhancer and early promoter
   2619..3413    +  CDS            NeoR/KanR: aminoglycoside phosphotransferase from Tn5; aph(3')-II (or nptII); confers resistance to neomycin, kanamycin, and G418 (Geneticin®)
   3434..3586    +  CDS            ble (fragment): BLE_KLEPN - Experimental evidence at protein level: Swiss-Prot protein existence level 1. Binding protein with a strong affinity to the bleomycin family of antibiotics. Binds to CL990; an antimitotic-antibiotic compound. From Klebsiella pneumoniae.
   3645..3692    +  polyA_signal   HSV TK poly(A) signal: herpes simplex virus thymidine kinase polyadenylation signal (Cole and Stacy, 1985)
   3783..3799    -  polyA_signal   bGH poly(A) signal (fragment): bovine growth hormone polyadenylation signal
   4021..4609    +  rep_origin     ori: high-copy-number ColE1/pMB1/pBR322/pUC origin of replication
>Addgene plasmid #31898 | pPSmOrange-N1 | addgene full sequence | sequence record 228105 | Addgene NGS Result
TAGTTATTAATAGTAATCAATTACGGGGTCATTAGTTCATAGCCCATATATGGAGTTCCGCGTTACATAA
CTTACGGTAAATGGCCCGCCTGGCTGACCGCCCAACGACCCCCGCCCATTGACGTCAATAATGACGTATG
TTCCCATAGTAACGCCAATAGGGACTTTCCATTGACGTCAATGGGTGGAGTATTTACGGTAAACTGCCCA
CTTGGCAGTACATCAAGTGTATCATATGCCAAGTACGCCCCCTATTGACGTCAATGACGGTAAATGGCCC
GCCTGGCATTATGCCCAGTACATGACCTTATGGGACTTTCCTACTTGGCAGTACATCTACGTATTAGTCA
TCGCTATTACCATGGTGATGCGGTTTTGGCAGTACATCAATGGGCGTGGATAGCGGTTTGACTCACGGGG
ATTTCCAAGTCTCCACCCCATTGACGTCAATGGGAGTTTGTTTTGGCACCAAAATCAACGGGACTTTCCA
AAATGTCGTAACAACTCCGCCCCATTGACGCAAATGGGCGGTAGGCGTGTACGGTGGGAGGTCTATATAA
GCAGAGCTGGTTTAGTGAACCGTCAGATCCGCTAGCGCTACCGGACTCAGATCTCGAGCTCAAGCTTCGA
ATTCTGCAGTCGACGGTACCGCGGGCCCGGGATCCACCGGTCGCCACCATGGTGAGCAAGGGCGAGGAGA
ATAATATGGCCATCATCAAGGAGTTCATGCGCTTCAAGGTGCGCATGGAGGGCACCGTGAACGGCCACGA
GTTCGAGATCGAGGGCGAGGGCGAGGGCCGCCCCTACGAGGGCTTTCAGACCGCTAAGCTGAAGGTGACC
AAGGGCGGCCCCCTGCCCTTCGCCTGGGACATCCTGTCCCCTCTCTTCACCTACGGCTCCAAGGCCTACG
TGAAGCACCCCGCCGACATCCCCGACTACTTCAAGCTGTCCTTCCCCGAGGGCTTCAAGTGGGAGCGCGT
GATGAACTACGAGGACGGCGGCGTGGTGACCGTGACCCAGGACTCCTCACTGCAGGACGGCGAGTTCATC
TACAAGGTGAAGATGCGCGGCACCAACTTCCCCTCCGACGGCCCCGTGATGCAGAAGAAGACCATGGGCT
GGGAGGCCTCCTCCGAGCGGATGTACCCCGAGGACGGCGCCCTGAAGGGCGAGATCAGGATGAGGCTGAA
GCTGAAGGACGGCGGCCACTACACCTCCGAGGTCAAGACCACCTACAAGGCCAAGAAGTCCGTGCAGCTG
CCCGGCGCCTACATCGTCGGCATCAAGCTGGACATCACCTCCCACAACGAGGACTACACCATCGTGGAAC
AGTACGAACGCGCCGAGGGCCGCCACTCCACCGGCGGCATGGACGAGCTGTACAAGTAAGCGGCCGCGAC
TCTAGATCATAATCAGCCATACCACATTTGTAGAGGTTTTACTTGCTTTAAAAAACCTCCCACACCTCCC
CCTGAACCTGAAACATAAAATGAATGCAATTGTTGTTGTTAACTTGTTTATTGCAGCTTATAATGGTTAC
AAATAAAGCAATAGCATCACAAATTTCACAAATAAAGCATTTTTTTCACTGCATTCTAGTTGTGGTTTGT
CCAAACTCATCAATGTATCTTAAGGCGTAAATTGTAAGCGTTAATATTTTGTTAAAATTCGCGTTAAATT
TTTGTTAAATCAGCTCATTTTTTAACCAATAGGCCGAAATCGGCAAAATCCCTTATAAATCAAAAGAATA
GACCGAGATAGGGT
[37 nt withheld, positions 1765-1801]
AAAGAACGTGGACTCCAACGTCAAAGG
[49 nt withheld, positions 1829-1877]
T
[91 nt withheld, positions 1879-1969]
G
[124 nt withheld, positions 1971-2094]
CAGGTGGCACTTTTCGGGGAAATGTGCGCGGAACCCCTATTTGTTTATTTTTCTAAATACATTCAAATAT
GTATCCGCTCATGAGACAATAACCCTGATAAATGCTTCAATAATATTGAAAAAGGAAGAGTCCTGAGGCG
GAAAGAACCAGCTGTGGAATGTGTGTCAGTTAGGGTGTGGAAAGTCCCCAGGCTCCCCAGCAGGCAGAAG
TATGCAAAGCATGCATCTCAATTAGTCAGCAACCAGGTGTGGAAAGTCCCCAGGCTCCCCAGCAGGCAGA
AGTATGCAAAGCATGCATCTCAATTAGTCAGCAACCATAGTCCCGCCCCTAACTCCGCCCATCCCGCCCC
TAACTCCGCCCAGTTCCGCCCATTCTCCGCCCCATGGCTGACTAATTTTTTTTATTTATGCAGAGGCCGA
GGCCGCCTCGGCCTCTGAGCTATTCCAGAAGTAGTGAGGAGGCTTTTTTGGAGGCCTAGGCTTTTGCAAA
GATCGATCAAGAGACAGGATGAGGATCGTTTCGCATGATTGAACAAGATGGATTGCACGCAGGTTCTCCG
GCCGCTTGGGTGGAGAGGCTATTCGGCTATGACTGGGCACAACAGACAATCGGCTGCTCTGATGCCGCCG
TGTTCCGGCTGTCAGCGCAGGGGCGCCCGGTTCTTTTTGTCAAGACCGACCTGTCCGGTGCCCTGAATGA
ACTGCAAGACGAGGCAGCGCGGCTATCGTGGCTGGCCACGACGGGCGTTCCTTGCGCAGCTGTGCTCGAC
GTTGTCACTGAAGCGGGAAGGGACTGGCTGCTATTGGGCGAAGTGCCGGGGCAGGATCTCCTGTCATCTC
ACCTTGCTCCTGCCGAGAAAGTATCCATCATGGCTGATGCAATGCGGCGGCTGCATACGCTTGATCCGGC
TACCTGCCCATTCGACCACCAAGCGAAACATCGCATCGAGCGAGCACGTACTCGGATGGAAGCCGGTCTT
GTCGATCAGGATGATCTGGACGAAGAGCATCAGGGGCTCGCGCCAGCCGAACTGTTCGCCAGGCTCAAGG
CGAGCATGCCCGACGGCGAGGATCTCGTCGTGACCCATGGCGATGCCTGCTTGCCGAATATCATGGTGGA
AAATGGCCGCTTTTCTGGATTCATCGACTGTGGCCGGCTGGGTGTGGCGGACCGCTATCAGGACATAGCG
TTGGCTACCCGTGATATTGCTGAAGAGCTTGGCGGCGAATGGGCTGACCGCTTCCTCGTGCTTTACGGTA
TCGCCGCTCCCGATTCGCAGCGCATCGCCTTCTATCGCCTTCTTGACGAGTTCTTCTGAGCGGGACTCTG
GGGTTCGAAATGACCGACCAAGCGACGCCCAACCTGCCATCACGAGATTTCGATTCCACCGCCGCCTTCT
ATGAAAGGTTGGGCTTCGGAATCGTTTTCCGGGACGCCGGCTGGATGATCCTCCAGCGCGGGGATCTCAT
GCTGGAGTTCTTCGCCCACCCTAGGGGGAGGCTAACTGAAACACGGAAGGAGACAATACCGGAAGGAACC
CGCGCTATGACGGCAATAAAAAGACAGAATAAAACGCACGGTGTTGGGTCGTTTGTTCATAAACGCGGGG
TTCGGTCCCAGGGCTGGCACTCTGTCGATACCCCACCGAGACCCCATTGGGGCCAATACGCCCGCGTTTC
TTCCTTTTCCCCACCCCACCCCCCAAGTTCGGGTGAAGGCCCAGGGCTCGCAGCCAACGTCGGGGCGGCA
GGCCCTGCCATAGCCTCAGGTTACTCATATATACTTTAGATTGATTTAAAACTTCATTTTTAATTTAAAA
GGATCTAGGTGAAGATCCTTTTTGATAATCTCATGACCAAAATCCCTTAACGTGAGTTTTCGTTCCACTG
AGCGTCAGACCCCGTAGAAAAGATCAAAGGATCTTCTTGAGATCCTTTTTTTCTGCGCGTAATCTGCTGC
TTGCAAACAAAAAAACCACCGCTACCAGCGGTGGTTTGTTTGCCGGATCAAGAGCTACCAACTCTTTTTC
CGAAGGTAACTGGCTTCAGCAGAGCGCAGATACCAAATACTGTTCTTCTAGTGTAGCCGTAGTTAGGCCA
CCACTTCAAGAACTCTGTAGCACCGCCTACATACCTCGCTCTGCTAATCCTGTTACCAGTGGCTGCTGCC
AGTGGCGATAAGTCGTGTCTTACCGGGTTGGACTCAAGACGATAGTTACCGGATAAGGCGCAGCGGTCGG
GCTGAACGGGGGGTTCGTGCACACAGCCCAGCTTGGAGCGAACGACCTACACCGAACTGAGATACCTACA
GCGTGAGCTATGAGAAAGCGCCACGCTTCCCGAAGGGAGAAAGGCGGACAGGTATCCGGTAAGCGGCAGG
GTCGGAACAGGAGAGCGCACGAGGGAGCTTCCAGGGGGAAACGCCTGGTATCTTTATAGTCCTGTCGGGT
TTCGCCACCTCTGACTTGAGCGTCGATTTTTGTGATGCTCGTCAGGGGGGCGGAGCCTATGGAAAAACGC
CAGCAACGCGGCCTTTTTACGGTTCCTGGCCTTTTGCTGGCCTTTTGCTCACATGTTCTTTCCTGCGTTA
TCCCCTGATTCTGTGGATAACCGTATTACCGCCATGCAT
