>Addgene plasmid #31898 | pPSmOrange-N1 | addgene partial sequence | sequence record 37263 | SV40pA-R
TAAACAAGTTAACAACAACAATTGCATTCATTTTATGTTTCAGGTTCAGGGGGAGGTGTGGGAGGTTTTT
TAAAGCAAGTAAAACCTCTACAAATGTGGTATGGCTGATTATGATCTAGAGTCGCGGCCGCTTACTTGTA
CAGCTCGTCCATGCCGCCGGTGGAGTGGCGGCCCTCGGCGCGTTCGTACTGTTCCACGATGGTGTAGTCC
TCGTTGTGGGAGGTGATGTCCAGCTTGATGCCGACGATGTAGGCGCCGGGCAGCTGCACGGACTTCTTGG
CCTTGTAGGTGGTCTTGACCTCGGAGGTGTAGTGGCCGCCGTCCTTCAGCTTCAGCCTCATCCTGATCTC
GCCCTTCAGGGCGCCGTCCTCGGGGTACATCCGCTCGGAGGAGGCCTCCCAGCCCATGGTCTTCTTCTGC
ATCACGGGGCCGTCGGAGGGGAAGTTGGTGCCGCGCATCTTCACCTTGTAGATGAACTCGCCGTCCTGCA
GTGAGGAGTCCTGGGTCACGGTCACCACGCCGCCGTCCTCGTAGTTCATCACGCGCTCCCACTTGAAGCC
CTCGGGGAAGGACAGCTTGAAGTAGTCGGGGATGTCGGCGGGGTGCTTCACGTAGGCCTTGGAGCCGTAG
GTGAAGAGAGGGGACAGGATGTCCCAGGCGAAGGGCAGGGGGCCGCCCTTGGTCACCTTCAGCTTAGCGG
TCTGAAAGCCCTCGTAGGGGCGGCCCTCGCCCTCGCCCTCGATCTCGAACTCGTGGCCGTTCACGGTGCC
CTCCATGCGCACCTTGAAGCGCATGAACTCCTTGATGATGGCCATATTATTCTCCTC
