>Addgene plasmid #31898 | pPSmOrange-N1 | addgene partial sequence | sequence record 37264 | CMV-F 5'-CGCAAATGGGCGGTAGGCGTG-3'
TCAGATCCGCTAGCGCTACCGGACTCAGATCTCGAGCTCAAGCTTCGAATTCTGCAGTCGACGGTACCGC
GGGCCCGGGATCCACCGGTCGCCACCATGGTGAGCAAGGGCGAGGAGAATAATATGGCCATCATCAAGGA
GTTCATGCGCTTCAAGGTGCGCATGGAGGGCACCGTGAACGGCCACGAGTTCGAGATCGAGGGCGAGGGC
GAGGGCCGCCCCTACGAGGGCTTTCAGACCGCTAAGCTGAAGGTGACCAAGGGCGGCCCCCTGCCCTTCG
CCTGGGACATCCTGTCCCCTCTCTTCACCTACGGCTCCAAGGCCTACGTGAAGCACCCCGCCGACATCCC
CGACTACTTCAAGCTGTCCTTCCCCGAGGGCTTCAAGTGGGAGCGCGTGATGAACTAC
